>Addgene plasmid #185914 | pCMV-T7-ABE8e-nSpCas9-NG-P2A-EGFP (KAC999) | addgene full sequence | sequence record 367363 | Addgene NGS Result
ATATGCCAAGTACGCCCCCTATTGACGTCAATGACGGTAAATGGCCCGCCTGGCATTATGCCCAGTACAT
GACCTTATGGGACTTTCCTACTTGGCAGTACATCTACGTATTAGTCATCGCTATTACCATGGTGATGCGG
TTTTGGCAGTACATCAATGGGCGTGGATAGCGGTTTGACTCACGGGGATTTCCAAGTCTCCACCCCATTG
ACGTCAATGGGAGTTTGTTTTGGCACCAAAATCAACGGGACTTTCCAAAATGTCGTAACAACTCCGCCCC
ATTGACGCAAATGGGCGGTAGGCGTGTACGGTGGGAGGTCTATATAAGCAGAGCTGGTTTAGTGAACCGT
CAGATCCGCTAGAGATCCGCGGCCGCTAATACGACTCACTATAGGGAGAGCCGCCACCATGAAACGGACA
GCCGACGGAAGCGAGTTCGAGTCACCAAAGAAGAAGCGGAAAGTCTCTGAGGTGGAGTTTTCCCACGAGT
ACTGGATGAGACATGCCCTGACCCTGGCCAAGAGGGCACGCGATGAGAGGGAGGTGCCTGTGGGAGCCGT
GCTGGTGCTGAACAATAGAGTGATCGGCGAGGGCTGGAACAGAGCCATCGGCCTGCACGACCCAACAGCC
CATGCCGAAATTATGGCCCTGAGACAGGGCGGCCTGGTCATGCAGAACTACAGACTGATTGACGCCACCC
TGTACGTGACATTCGAGCCTTGCGTGATGTGCGCCGGCGCCATGATCCACTCTAGGATCGGCCGCGTGGT
GTTTGGCGTGAGGAACAGCAAAAGAGGCGCCGCAGGCTCCCTGATGAACGTGCTGAACTACCCCGGCATG
AATCACCGCGTCGAAATTACCGAGGGAATCCTGGCAGATGAATGTGCCGCCCTGCTGTGCGATTTCTACC
GGATGCCTAGACAGGTGTTCAATGCTCAGAAGAAGGCCCAGAGCTCCATCAACTCCGGAGGATCTAGCGG
AGGCTCCTCTGGCTCTGAGACACCTGGCACAAGCGAGAGCGCAACACCTGAAAGCAGCGGGGGCAGCAGC
GGGGGGTCAGACAAGAAGTACAGCATCGGCCTGGCCATCGGCACCAACTCTGTGGGCTGGGCCGTGATCA
CCGACGAGTACAAGGTGCCCAGCAAGAAATTCAAGGTGCTGGGCAACACCGACCGGCACAGCATCAAGAA
GAACCTGATCGGAGCCCTGCTGTTCGACAGCGGCGAAACAGCCGAGGCCACCCGGCTGAAGAGAACCGCC
AGAAGAAGATACACCAGACGGAAGAACCGGATCTGCTATCTGCAAGAGATCTTCAGCAACGAGATGGCCA
AGGTGGACGACAGCTTCTTCCACAGACTGGAAGAGTCCTTCCTGGTGGAAGAGGATAAGAAGCACGAGCG
GCACCCCATCTTCGGCAACATCGTGGACGAGGTGGCCTACCACGAGAAGTACCCCACCATCTACCACCTG
AGAAAGAAACTGGTGGACAGCACCGACAAGGCCGACCTGCGGCTGATCTATCTGGCCCTGGCCCACATGA
TCAAGTTCCGGGGCCACTTCCTGATCGAGGGCGACCTGAACCCCGACAACAGCGACGTGGACAAGCTGTT
CATCCAGCTGGTGCAGACCTACAACCAGCTGTTCGAGGAAAACCCCATCAACGCCAGCGGCGTGGACGCC
AAGGCCATCCTGTCTGCCAGACTGAGCAAGAGCAGACGGCTGGAAAATCTGATCGCCCAGCTGCCCGGCG
AGAAGAAGAATGGCCTGTTCGGAAACCTGATTGCCCTGAGCCTGGGCCTGACCCCCAACTTCAAGAGCAA
CTTCGACCTGGCCGAGGATGCCAAACTGCAGCTGAGCAAGGACACCTACGACGACGACCTGGACAACCTG
CTGGCCCAGATCGGCGACCAGTACGCCGACCTGTTTCTGGCCGCCAAGAACCTGTCCGACGCCATCCTGC
TGAGCGACATCCTGAGAGTGAACACCGAGATCACCAAGGCCCCCCTGAGCGCCTCTATGATCAAGAGATA
CGACGAGCACCACCAGGACCTGACCCTGCTGAAAGCTCTCGTGCGGCAGCAGCTGCCTGAGAAGTACAAA
GAGATTTTCTTCGACCAGAGCAAGAACGGCTACGCCGGCTACATTGACGGCGGAGCCAGCCAGGAAGAGT
TCTACAAGTTCATCAAGCCCATCCTGGAAAAGATGGACGGCACCGAGGAACTGCTCGTGAAGCTGAACAG
AGAGGACCTGCTGCGGAAGCAGCGGACCTTCGACAACGGCAGCATCCCCCACCAGATCCACCTGGGAGAG
CTGCACGCCATTCTGCGGCGGCAGGAAGATTTTTACCCATTCCTGAAGGACAACCGGGAAAAGATCGAGA
AGATCCTGACCTTCCGCATCCCCTACTACGTGGGCCCTCTGGCCAGGGGAAACAGCAGATTCGCCTGGAT
GACCAGAAAGAGCGAGGAAACCATCACCCCCTGGAACTTCGAGGAAGTGGTGGACAAGGGCGCTTCCGCC
CAGAGCTTCATCGAGCGGATGACCAACTTCGATAAGAACCTGCCCAACGAGAAGGTGCTGCCCAAGCACA
GCCTGCTGTACGAGTACTTCACCGTGTATAACGAGCTGACCAAAGTGAAATACGTGACCGAGGGAATGAG
AAAGCCCGCCTTCCTGAGCGGCGAGCAGAAAAAGGCCATCGTGGACCTGCTGTTCAAGACCAACCGGAAA
GTGACCGTGAAGCAGCTGAAAGAGGACTACTTCAAGAAAATCGAGTGCTTCGACTCCGTGGAAATCTCCG
GCGTGGAAGATCGGTTCAACGCCTCCCTGGGCACATACCACGATCTGCTGAAAATTATCAAGGACAAGGA
CTTCCTGGACAATGAGGAAAACGAGGACATTCTGGAAGATATCGTGCTGACCCTGACACTGTTTGAGGAC
AGAGAGATGATCGAGGAACGGCTGAAAACCTATGCCCACCTGTTCGACGACAAAGTGATGAAGCAGCTGA
AGCGGCGGAGATACACCGGCTGGGGCAGGCTGAGCCGGAAGCTGATCAACGGCATCCGGGACAAGCAGTC
CGGCAAGACAATCCTGGATTTCCTGAAGTCCGACGGCTTCGCCAACAGAAACTTCATGCAGCTGATCCAC
GACGACAGCCTGACCTTTAAAGAGGACATCCAGAAAGCCCAGGTGTCCGGCCAGGGCGATAGCCTGCACG
AGCACATTGCCAATCTGGCCGGCAGCCCCGCCATTAAGAAGGGCATCCTGCAGACAGTGAAGGTGGTGGA
CGAGCTCGTGAAAGTGATGGGCCGGCACAAGCCCGAGAACATCGTGATCGAAATGGCCAGAGAGAACCAG
ACCACCCAGAAGGGACAGAAGAACAGCCGCGAGAGAATGAAGCGGATCGAAGAGGGCATCAAAGAGCTGG
GCAGCCAGATCCTGAAAGAACACCCCGTGGAAAACACCCAGCTGCAGAACGAGAAGCTGTACCTGTACTA
CCTGCAGAATGGGCGGGATATGTACGTGGACCAGGAACTGGACATCAACCGGCTGTCCGACTACGATGTG
GACCATATCGTGCCTCAGAGCTTTCTGAAGGACGACTCCATCGACAACAAGGTGCTGACCAGAAGCGACA
AGAACCGGGGCAAGAGCGACAACGTGCCCTCCGAAGAGGTCGTGAAGAAGATGAAGAACTACTGGCGGCA
GCTGCTGAACGCCAAGCTGATTACCCAGAGAAAGTTCGACAATCTGACCAAGGCCGAGAGAGGCGGCCTG
AGCGAACTGGATAAGGCCGGCTTCATCAAGAGACAGCTGGTGGAAACCCGGCAGATCACAAAGCACGTGG
CACAGATCCTGGACTCCCGGATGAACACTAAGTACGACGAGAATGACAAGCTGATCCGGGAAGTGAAAGT
GATCACCCTGAAGTCCAAGCTGGTGTCCGATTTCCGGAAGGATTTCCAGTTTTACAAAGTGCGCGAGATC
AACAACTACCACCACGCCCACGACGCCTACCTGAACGCCGTCGTGGGAACCGCCCTGATCAAAAAGTACC
CTAAGCTGGAAAGCGAGTTCGTGTACGGCGACTACAAGGTGTACGACGTGCGGAAGATGATCGCCAAGAG
CGAGCAGGAAATCGGCAAGGCTACCGCCAAGTACTTCTTCTACAGCAACATCATGAACTTTTTCAAGACC
GAGATTACCCTGGCCAACGGCGAGATCCGGAAGCGGCCTCTGATCGAGACAAACGGCGAAACCGGGGAGA
TCGTGTGGGATAAGGGCCGGGATTTTGCCACCGTGCGGAAAGTGCTGAGCATGCCCCAAGTGAATATCGT
GAAAAAGACCGAGGTGCAGACAGGCGGCTTCAGCAAAGAGTCTATCAGACCCAAGAGGAACAGCGATAAG
CTGATCGCCAGAAAGAAGGACTGGGACCCTAAGAAGTACGGCGGCTTCGTGAGCCCCACCGTGGCCTATT
CTGTGCTGGTGGTGGCCAAAGTGGAAAAGGGCAAGTCCAAGAAACTGAAGAGTGTGAAAGAGCTGCTGGG
GATCACCATCATGGAAAGAAGCAGCTTCGAGAAGAATCCCATCGACTTTCTGGAAGCCAAGGGCTACAAA
GAAGTGAAAAAGGACCTGATCATCAAGCTGCCTAAGTACTCCCTGTTCGAGCTGGAAAACGGCCGGAAGA
GAATGCTGGCCTCTGCCAGATTCCTGCAGAAGGGAAACGAACTGGCCCTGCCCTCCAAATATGTGAACTT
CCTGTACCTGGCCAGCCACTATGAGAAGCTGAAGGGCTCCCCCGAGGATAATGAGCAGAAACAGCTGTTT
GTGGAACAGCACAAGCACTACCTGGACGAGATCATCGAGCAGATCAGCGAGTTCTCCAAGAGAGTGATCC
TGGCCGACGCTAATCTGGACAAAGTGCTGTCCGCCTACAACAAGCACCGGGATAAGCCCATCAGAGAGCA
GGCCGAGAATATCATCCACCTGTTTACCCTGACCAATCTGGGAGCCCCTAGAGCCTTCAAGTACTTTGAC
ACCACCATCGACCGGAAGGTGTACAGAAGCACCAAAGAGGTGCTGGACGCCACCCTGATCCACCAGAGCA
TCACCGGCCTGTACGAGACACGGATCGACCTGTCTCAGCTGGGAGGTGACTCTGGCGGCTCAAAAAGAAC
CGCCGACGGCAGCGAATTCGAGCCCAAGAAGAAGAGGAAAGTCGGAAGCGGAGCTACTAACTTCAGCCTG
CTGAAGCAGGCTGGAGACGTGGAGGAGAACCCTGGACCTATGGTGAGCAAGGGCGAGGAGCTGTTCACCG
GGGTGGTGCCCATCCTGGTCGAGCTGGACGGCGACGTAAACGGCCACAAGTTCAGCGTGTCCGGCGAGGG
CGAGGGCGATGCCACCTACGGCAAGCTGACCCTGAAGTTCATCTGCACCACCGGCAAGCTGCCCGTGCCC
TGGCCCACCCTCGTGACCACCCTGACCTATGGAGTGCAGTGCTTCAGCCGCTACCCCGACCACATGAAGC
AGCACGACTTCTTCAAGTCCGCCATGCCCGAAGGCTACGTCCAGGAGCGCACCATCTTCTTCAAGGACGA
CGGCAACTACAAGACCCGCGCCGAGGTGAAGTTCGAGGGCGACACCCTGGTGAACCGCATCGAGCTGAAG
GGCATCGACTTCAAGGAGGACGGCAACATCCTGGGGCACAAGCTGGAGTACAACTACAACAGCCACAACG
TCTATATCATGGCCGACAAGCAGAAGAACGGCATCAAGGTGAACTTCAAGATCCGCCACAACATCGAGGA
CGGCAGCGTGCAGCTCGCCGACCACTACCAGCAGAACACCCCCATCGGCGACGGCCCCGTGCTGCTGCCC
GACAACCACTACCTGAGCACCCAGTCCGCCCTGAGCAAAGACCCCAACGAGAAGCGCGATCACATGGTCC
TGCTGGAGTTCGTGACCGCCGCCGGGATCACTCTCGGCATGGACGAGCTGTACAAGTCTGGTGGTTCTCC
CAAGAAGAAGAGGAAAGTCTAACCGGTCATCATCACCATCACCATTGAGTTTAAACCCGCTGATCAGCCT
CGACTGTGCCTTCTAGTTGCCAGCCATCTGTTGTTTGCCCCTCCCCCGTGCCTTCCTTGACCCTGGAAGG
TGCCACTCCCACTGTCCTTTCCTAATAAAATGAGGAAATTGCATCGCATTGTCTGAGTAGGTGTCATTCT
ATTCTGGGGGGTGGGGTGGGGCAGGACAGCAAGGGGGAGGATTGGGAAGACAATAGCAGGCATGCTGGGG
ATGCGGTGGGCTCTATGGCTTCTGAGGCGGAAAGAACCAGCTGGGGCTCGATACCGTCGACCTCTAGCTA
GAGCTTGGCGTAATCATGGTCATAGCTGTTTCCTGTGTGAAATTGTTATCCGCTCACAATTCCACACAAC
ATACGAGCCGGAAGCATAAAGTGTAAAGCCTAGGGTGCCTAATGAGTGAGCTAACTCACATTAATTGCGT
TGCGCTCACTGCCCGCTTTCCAGTCGGGAAACCTGTCGTGCCAGCTGCATTAATGAATCGGCCAACGCGC
GGGGAGAGGCGGTTTGCGTATTGGGCGCTCTTCCGCTTCCTCGCTCACTGACTCGCTGCGCTCGGTCGTT
CGGCTGCGGCGAGCGGTATCAGCTCACTCAAAGGCGGTAATACGGTTATCCACAGAATCAGGGGATAACG
CAGGAAAGAACATGTGAGCAAAAGGCCAGCAAAAGGCCAGGAACCGTAAAAAGGCCGCGTTGCTGGCGTT
TTTCCATAGGCTCCGCCCCCCTGACGAGCATCACAAAAATCGACGCTCAAGTCAGAGGTGGCGAAACCCG
ACAGGACTATAAAGATACCAGGCGTTTCCCCCTGGAAGCTCCCTCGTGCGCTCTCCTGTTCCGACCCTGC
CGCTTACCGGATACCTGTCCGCCTTTCTCCCTTCGGGAAGCGTGGCGCTTTCTCATAGCTCACGCTGTAG
GTATCTCAGTTCGGTGTAGGTCGTTCGCTCCAAGCTGGGCTGTGTGCACGAACCCCCCGTTCAGCCCGAC
CGCTGCGCCTTATCCGGTAACTATCGTCTTGAGTCCAACCCGGTAAGACACGACTTATCGCCACTGGCAG
CAGCCACTGGTAACAGGATTAGCAGAGCGAGGTATGTAGGCGGTGCTACAGAGTTCTTGAAGTGGTGGCC
TAACTACGGCTACACTAGAAGAACAGTATTTGGTATCTGCGCTCTGCTGAAGCCAGTTACCTTCGGAAAA
AGAGTTGGTAGCTCTTGATCCGGCAAACAAACCACCGCTGGTAGCGGTGGTTTTTTTGTTTGCAAGCAGC
AGATTACGCGCAGAAAAAAAGGATCTCAAGAAGATCCTTTGATCTTTTCTACGGGGTCTGACACTCAGTG
GAACGAAAACTCACGTTAAGGGATTTTGGTCATGAGATTATCAAAAAGGATCTTCACCTAGATCCTTTTA
AATTAAAAATGAAGTTTTAAATCAATCTAAAGTATATATGAGTAAACTTGGTCTGACAGTTACCAATGCT
TAATCAGTGAGGCACCTATCTCAGCGATCTGTCTATTTCGTTCATCCATAGTTGCCTGACTCCCCGTCGT
GTAGATAACTACGATACGGGAGGGCTTACCATCTGGCCCCAGTGCTGCAATGATACCGCGAGACCCACGC
TCACCGGCTCCAGATTTATCAGCAATAAACCAGCCAGCCGGAAGGGCCGAGCGCAGAAGTGGTCCTGCAA
CTTTATCCGCCTCCATCCAGTCTATTAATTGTTGCCGGGAAGCTAGAGTAAGTAGTTCGCCAGTTAATAG
TTTGCGCAACGTTGTTGCCATTGCTACAGGCATCGTGGTGTCACGCTCGTCGTTTGGTATGGCTTCATTC
AGCTCCGGTTCCCAACGATCAAGGCGAGTTACATGATCCCCCATGTTGTGCAAAAAAGCGGTTAGCTCCT
TCGGTCCTCCGATCGTTGTCAGAAGTAAGTTGGCCGCAGTGTTATCACTCATGGTTATGGCAGCACTGCA
TAATTCTCTTACTGTCATGCCATCCGTAAGATGCTTTTCTGTGACTGGTGAGTACTCAACCAAGTCATTC
TGAGAATAGTGTATGCGGCGACCGAGTTGCTCTTGCCCGGCGTCAATACGGGATAATACCGCGCCACATA
GCAGAACTTTAAAAGTGCTCATCATTGGAAAACGTTCTTCGGGGCGAAAACTCTCAAGGATCTTACCGCT
GTTGAGATCCAGTTCGATGTAACCCACTCGTGCACCCAACTGATCTTCAGCATCTTTTACTTTCACCAGC
GTTTCTGGGTGAGCAAAAACAGGAAGGCAAAATGCCGCAAAAAAGGGAATAAGGGCGACACGGAAATGTT
GAATACTCATACTCTTCCTTTTTCAATATTATTGAAGCATTTATCAGGGTTATTGTCTCATGAGCGGATA
CATATTTGAATGTATTTAGAAAAATAAACAAATAGGGGTTCCGCGCACATTTCCCCGAAAAGTGCCACCT
GACGTCGACGGATCGGGAGATCGATCTCCCGATCCCCTAGGGTCGACTCTCAGTACAATCTGCTCTGATG
CCGCATAGTTAAGCCAGTATCTGCTCCCTGCTTGTGTGTTGGAGGTCGCTGAGTAGTGCGCGAGCAAAAT
TTAAGCTACAACAAGGCAAGGCTTGACCGACAATTGCATGAAGAATCTGCTTAGGGTTAGGCGTTTTGCG
CTGCTTCGCGATGTACGGGCCAGATATACGCGTTGACATTGATTATTGACTAGTTATTAATAGTAATCAA
TTACGGGGTCATTAGTTCATAGCCCATATATGGAGTTCCGCGTTACATAACTTACGGTAAATGGCCCGCC
TGGCTGACCGCCCAACGACCCCCGCCCATTGACGTCAATAATGACGTATGTTCCCATAGTAACGCCAATA
GGGACTTTCCATTGACGTCAATGGGTGGAGTATTTACGGTAAACTGCCCACTTGGCAGTACATCAAGTGT
ATC
Features (pLannotate 1.2.2; 18 found; start..end, strand, type, name):
    132..335     +  promoter       CMV promoter: human cytomegalovirus (CMV) immediate early promoter
    377..395     +  promoter       T7 promoter: promoter for bacteriophage T7 RNA polymerase
    466..957     +  CDS            tadA: TADA_ECOLI - Also known as yfhC. Experimental evidence at protein level: Swiss-Prot protein existence level 1. Catalyzes the deamination of adenosine to inosine at the wobble position 34 of tRNA(Arg2). Essential for cell viability. From Escherichia coli (strain K12).
   1060..2661    +  CDS            dCas9(N): N-terminal portion of catalytically inactive Streptococcus pyogenes dCas9 carrying the D10A mutation (Zetsche et al., 2015)
   2662..5156    +  CDS            Cas9(C) (fragment): C-terminal portion of Streptococcus pyogenes Cas9 (Zetsche et al., 2015)
   5290..6006    +  CDS            EGFP: EGFP is a basic (constitutively fluorescent) green fluorescent protein published in 1996, derived from Aequorea victoria. It is reported to be a rapidly-maturing weak dimer with moderate acid sensitivity.
   6094..6318    +  polyA_signal   bGH poly(A) signal: bovine growth hormone polyadenylation signal
   6322..6343    +  promoter       SV40 promoter (fragment): SV40 enhancer and early promoter
   6348..6364    +  misc_feature   MCS (fragment): pBluescript multiple cloning site
   6413..6429    -  protein_bind   lac operator: The lac repressor binds to the lac operator to inhibit transcription in E. coli. This inhibition can be relieved by adding lactose or isopropyl-β-D-thiogalactopyranoside (IPTG). lac repressor encoded by lacI
   6437..6467    -  promoter       lac promoter: promoter for the E. coli lac operon
   6482..6503    -  protein_bind   CAP binding site: CAP binding activates transcription in the presence of cAMP. E. coli catabolite activator protein
   6516..6608    -  CDS            lacI (fragment): lac repressor; lacI; The lac repressor binds to the lac operator to inhibit transcription in E. coli. This inhibition can be relieved by adding lactose or isopropyl-β-D-thiogalactopyranoside (IPTG).
   6791..7379    -  rep_origin     ori: high-copy-number ColE1/pMB1/pBR322/pUC origin of replication
   7550..8410    -  CDS            AmpR: β-lactamase; bla; confers resistance to ampicillin, carbenicillin, and related antibiotics
   8411..8515    -  promoter       AmpR promoter: bla
   8586..8630    -  misc_feature   bom (fragment): basis of mobility region from pBR322
   8785..131     +  enhancer       CMV enhancer (across the origin): human cytomegalovirus immediate early enhancer
