[The description below was written by a language model from this plasmid's Addgene catalogue record and pLannotate feature annotations shown in this document.]
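Description:
pCMV-T7-ABE8e-nSpCas9-NG-P2A-EGFP (KAC999) is a 9,033 nt mammalian expression plasmid that also serves as a template for in vitro transcription. It was built by Gibson cloning into the pCMV_ABEmax_P2A_GFP backbone. In E. coli it is maintained at high copy through a ColE1/pUC-type origin and selected with ampicillin via the β-lactamase gene. Short remnants of lac regulatory elements, an SV40 promoter fragment and a pBR322 bom fragment are also annotated in the backbone and appear to have no role in the payload.

The payload is a single human codon-optimized open reading frame encoding the ABE8e adenine (A-to-G) base editor. The CMV enhancer and promoter drive expression in transfected mammalian cells, and a T7 promoter placed just downstream allows the same coding sequence to be transcribed into mRNA in vitro. The frame begins with an N-terminal bipartite nuclear localization signal. This is followed by an evolved deaminase domain derived from E. coli TadA and then a D10A nickase form of Streptococcus pyogenes Cas9. The feature table splits Cas9 into N- and C-terminal annotations, but they are contiguous and form one coding sequence. The nickase carries the SpCas9-NG substitutions L1111R, D1135V, G1218R, E1219F, A1322R, R1335V and T1337R, a variant known for relaxed PAM recognition (NG rather than NGG), which broadens the range of targetable adenines. According to the catalogue entry, the C-terminus carries a second BPNLS and a 3xFLAG tag, although these are not individually annotated. A P2A self-cleaving peptide then links EGFP, which is produced as a separate protein for identifying or sorting expressing cells. A bGH polyadenylation signal terminates the transcript.

No guide RNA cassette is annotated, so the guide would have to be supplied separately.
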