Addgene plasmid #185914: pCMV-T7-ABE8e-nSpCas9-NG-P2A-EGFP (KAC999)
Purpose: pCMV and pT7 plasmid encoding human codon optimized ABE8e A-to-G base editor with nickase SpCas9-NG(D10A/L1111R/D1135V/G1218R/E1219F/A1322R/R1335V/T1337R) and P2A-EGFP
Depositing lab: Benjamin Kleinstiver. Depositing organization: Massachusetts General Hospital.
Backbone
  Vector backbone: pCMV_ABEmax_P2A_GFP
  Backbone manufacturer: Addgene Plasmid #112101
  Vector type: Mammalian Expression ; in vitro transcription; T7 promoter
Growth in bacteria
  Bacterial resistance: Ampicillin, 100 μg/mL
  Growth temperature: 37°C
  Growth strain: DH5alpha
  Copy number: High Copy
Gene/Insert
  Gene/Insert name: human codon optimized ABE8e-nSpCas9-NG-P2A-EGFP (alt name: KAC999)
  Species: Synthetic
  Mutation: nSpCas9-NG=D10A/L1111R/D1135V/G1218R/E1219F/A1322R/R1335V/T1337R
  Promoter: CMV and T7
  Tag / fusion protein: BPNLS (N terminal on insert); BPNLS-3xFLAG-P2A-EGFP (C terminal on insert)
  Cloning method: Gibson Cloning
  Sequencing primers: 5′ oBK6928-CCAAGTCTCCACCCCATTGACG; 3′ oBK219-GGGAGTGGCACCTTCCAGGGTC
Terms and licenses: Academic/Nonprofit Terms; Industry Terms: Not Available to Industry
How to cite: pCMV-T7-ABE8e-nSpCas9-NG-P2A-EGFP (KAC999) was a gift from Benjamin Kleinstiver (Addgene plasmid # 185914 ; http://n2t.net/addgene:185914 ; RRID:Addgene_185914)
